>Addgene plasmid #148579 | pT7-EGFP-C1-HsGIGYF2_1-180-P78DL79A_AE | depositor full sequence | sequence record 291027 | Full Sequence
TAGTTATTAATAGTAATCAATTACGGGGTCATTAGTTCATAGCCCATATATGGAGTTCCGCGTTACATAA
CTTACGGTAAATGGCCCGCCTGGCTGACCGCCCAACGACCCCCGCCCATTGACGTCAATAATGACGTATG
TTCCCATAGTAACGCCAATAGGGACTTTCCATTGACGTCAATGGGTGGAGTATTTACGGTAAACTGCCCA
CTTGGCAGTACATCAAGTGTATCATATGCCAAGTACGCCCCCTATTGACGTCAATGACGGTAAATGGCCC
GCCTGGCATTATGCCCAGTACATGACCTTATGGGACTTTCCTACTTGGCAGTACATCTACGTATTAGTCA
TCGCTATTACCATGGTGATGCGGTTTTGGCAGTACATCAATGGGCGTGGATAGCGGTTTGACTCACGGGG
ATTTCCAAGTCTCCACCCCATTGACGTCAATGGGAGTTTGTTTTGGCACCAAAATCAACGGGACTTTCCA
AAATGTCGTAACAACTCCGCCCCATTGACGCAAATGGGCGGTAGGCGTGTACGGTGGGAGGTCTATATAA
GCAGAGCTCTCTGGCTAACTAGAGAACCCACTGCTTACTGGCTTATCGAAATTAATACGACTCACTATAG
GGAGACCCAAGCTCTAGCGCTACCGGTCGCCACCATGGTGAGCAAGGGCGAGGAGCTGTTCACCGGGGTG
GTGCCCATCCTGGTCGAGCTGGACGGCGACGTAAACGGCCACAAGTTCAGCGTGTCCGGCGAGGGCGAGG
GCGATGCCACCTACGGCAAGCTGACCCTGAAGTTCATCTGCACCACCGGCAAGCTGCCCGTGCCCTGGCC
CACCCTCGTGACCACCCTGACCTACGGCGTGCAGTGCTTCAGCCGCTACCCCGACCACATGAAGCAGCAC
GACTTCTTCAAGTCCGCCATGCCCGAAGGCTACGTCCAGGAGCGCACCATCTTCTTCAAGGACGACGGCA
ACTACAAGACCCGCGCCGAGGTGAAGTTCGAGGGCGACACCCTGGTGAACCGCATCGAGCTGAAGGGCAT
CGACTTCAAGGAGGACGGCAACATCCTGGGGCACAAGCTGGAGTACAACTACAACAGCCACAACGTCTAT
ATCATGGCCGACAAGCAGAAGAACGGCATCAAGGTGAACTTCAAGATCCGCCACAACATCGAGGACGGCA
GCGTGCAGCTCGCCGACCACTACCAGCAGAACACCCCCATCGGCGACGGCCCCGTGCTGCTGCCCGACAA
CCACTACCTGAGCACCCAGTCCGCCCTGAGCAAAGACCCCAACGAGAAGCGCGATCACATGGTCCTGCTG
GAGTTCGTGACCGCCGCCGGGATCACTCTCGGCATGGACGAGCTGTACAAGTCCGGACTCAGATCTCGAG
CTATGGCAGCGGAAACGCAGACACTGAACTTTGGGCCTGAATGGCTCCGAGCTCTGTCCAGTGGTGGGAG
TATTACATCCCCTCCTCTTTCTCCAGCATTGCCGAAGTATAAATTAGCAGATTATCGTTACGGCAGAGAA
GAAATGTTAGCACTTTTCCTTAAAGACAACAAGATACCTTCAGACCTTCTGGATAAAGAATTTCTGCCTA
TCCTCCAGGAGGAACCCCTTCCAGACGCAGCTCTGGTACCCTTTACAGAAGAAGAACAGAGAAACTTTTC
CATGTCTGTAAATAGTGCTGCTGTCCTGCGATTGACAGGACGAGGAGGAGGAGGAACAGTGGTGGGGGCT
CCTAGAGGTCGAAGTTCTTCAAGAGGGCGAGGCAGAGGCAGAGGTGAATGTGGTTTCTACCAAAGAAGTT
TTGATGAAGTAGAGGGTGTTTTTGGTCGAGGAGGTGGCAGAGAAATGCATAGATCGCAGAGCTGGGAGGA
AAGGGGTGACAGACGTTTTGAAAAACCAGGACGAAAAGATGTAGGGAGACCATGAGGATCCACCGGATCT
AGATAACTGATCATAATCAGCCATACCACATTTGTAGAGGTTTTACTTGCTTTAAAAAACCTCCCACACC
TCCCCCTGAACCTGAAACATAAAATGAATGCAATTGTTGTTGTTAACTTGTTTATTGCAGCTTATAATGG
TTACAAATAAAGCAATAGCATCACAAATTTCACAAATAAAGCATTTTTTTCACTGCATTCTAGTTGTGGT
TTGTCCAAACTCATCAATGTATCTTAACGCGTAAATTGTAAGCGTTAATATTTTGTTAAAATTCGCGTTA
AATTTTTGTTAAATCAGCTCATTTTTTAACCAATAGGCCGAAATCGGCAAAATCCCTTATAAATCAAAAG
AATAGACCGAGATAGGGT
[37 nt withheld, positions 2329-2365]
AAAGAACGTGGACTCCAACGTCAAAGG
[49 nt withheld, positions 2393-2441]
T
[91 nt withheld, positions 2443-2533]
G
[124 nt withheld, positions 2535-2658]
CAGGTGGCACTTTTCGGGGAAATGTGCGCGGAACCCCTATTTGTTTATTTTTCTAAATACATTCAAATAT
GTATCCGCTCATGAGACAATAACCCTGATAAATGCTTCAATAATATTGAAAAAGGAAGAGTCCTGAGGCG
GAAAGAACCAGCTGTGGAATGTGTGTCAGTTAGGGTGTGGAAAGTCCCCAGGCTCCCCAGCAGGCAGAAG
TATGCAAAGCATGCATCTCAATTAGTCAGCAACCAGGTGTGGAAAGTCCCCAGGCTCCCCAGCAGGCAGA
AGTATGCAAAGCATGCATCTCAATTAGTCAGCAACCATAGTCCCGCCCCTAACTCCGCCCATCCCGCCCC
TAACTCCGCCCAGTTCCGCCCATTCTCCGCCCCATGGCTGACTAATTTTTTTTATTTATGCAGAGGCCGA
GGCCGCCTCGGCCTCTGAGCTATTCCAGAAGTAGTGAGGAGGCTTTTTTGGAGGCCTAGGCTTTTGCAAA
GATCGATCAAGAGACAGGATGAGGATCGTTTCGCATGATTGAACAAGATGGATTGCACGCAGGTTCTCCG
GCCGCTTGGGTGGAGAGGCTATTCGGCTATGACTGGGCACAACAGACAATCGGCTGCTCTGATGCCGCCG
TGTTCCGGCTGTCAGCGCAGGGGCGCCCGGTTCTTTTTGTCAAGACCGACCTGTCCGGTGCCCTGAATGA
ACTGCAAGACGAGGCAGCGCGGCTATCGTGGCTGGCCACGACGGGCGTTCCTTGCGCAGCTGTGCTCGAC
GTTGTCACTGAAGCGGGAAGGGACTGGCTGCTATTGGGCGAAGTGCCGGGGCAGGATCTCCTGTCATCTC
ACCTTGCTCCTGCCGAGAAAGTATCCATCATGGCTGATGCAATGCGGCGGCTGCATACGCTTGATCCGGC
TACCTGCCCATTCGACCACCAAGCGAAACATCGCATCGAGCGAGCACGTACTCGGATGGAAGCCGGTCTT
GTCGATCAGGATGATCTGGACGAAGAGCATCAGGGGCTCGCGCCAGCCGAACTGTTCGCCAGGCTCAAGG
CGAGCATGCCCGACGGCGAGGATCTCGTCGTGACCCATGGCGATGCCTGCTTGCCGAATATCATGGTGGA
AAATGGCCGCTTTTCTGGATTCATCGACTGTGGCCGGCTGGGTGTGGCGGACCGCTATCAGGACATAGCG
TTGGCTACCCGTGATATTGCTGAAGAGCTTGGCGGCGAATGGGCTGACCGCTTCCTCGTGCTTTACGGTA
TCGCCGCTCCCGATTCGCAGCGCATCGCCTTCTATCGCCTTCTTGACGAGTTCTTCTGAGCGGGACTCTG
GGGTTCGAAATGACCGACCAAGCGACGCCCAACCTGCCATCACGAGATTTCGATTCCACCGCCGCCTTCT
ATGAAAGGTTGGGCTTCGGAATCGTTTTCCGGGACGCCGGCTGGATGATCCTCCAGCGCGGGGATCTCAT
GCTGGAGTTCTTCGCCCACCCTAGGGGGAGGCTAACTGAAACACGGAAGGAGACAATACCGGAAGGAACC
CGCGCTATGACGGCAATAAAAAGACAGAATAAAACGCACGGTGTTGGGTCGTTTGTTCATAAACGCGGGG
TTCGGTCCCAGGGCTGGCACTCTGTCGATACCCCACCGAGACCCCATTGGGGCCAATACGCCCGCGTTTC
TTCCTTTTCCCCACCCCACCCCCCAAGTTCGGGTGAAGGCCCAGGGCTCGCAGCCAACGTCGGGGCGGCA
GGCCCTGCCATAGCCTCAGGTTACTCATATATACTTTAGATTGATTTAAAACTTCATTTTTAATTTAAAA
GGATCTAGGTGAAGATCCTTTTTGATAATCTCATGACCAAAATCCCTTAACGTGAGTTTTCGTTCCACTG
AGCGTCAGACCCCGTAGAAAAGATCAAAGGATCTTCTTGAGATCCTTTTTTTCTGCGCGTAATCTGCTGC
TTGCAAACAAAAAAACCACCGCTACCAGCGGTGGTTTGTTTGCCGGATCAAGAGCTACCAACTCTTTTTC
CGAAGGTAACTGGCTTCAGCAGAGCGCAGATACCAAATACTGTCCTTCTAGTGTAGCCGTAGTTAGGCCA
CCACTTCAAGAACTCTGTAGCACCGCCTACATACCTCGCTCTGCTAATCCTGTTACCAGTGGCTGCTGCC
AGTGGCGATAAGTCGTGTCTTACCGGGTTGGACTCAAGACGATAGTTACCGGATAAGGCGCAGCGGTCGG
GCTGAACGGGGGGTTCGTGCACACAGCCCAGCTTGGAGCGAACGACCTACACCGAACTGAGATACCTACA
GCGTGAGCTATGAGAAAGCGCCACGCTTCCCGAAGGGAGAAAGGCGGACAGGTATCCGGTAAGCGGCAGG
GTCGGAACAGGAGAGCGCACGAGGGAGCTTCCAGGGGGAAACGCCTGGTATCTTTATAGTCCTGTCGGGT
TTCGCCACCTCTGACTTGAGCGTCGATTTTTGTGATGCTCGTCAGGGGGGCGGAGCCTATGGAAAAACGC
CAGCAACGCGGCCTTTTTACGGTTCCTGGCCTTTTGCTGGCCTTTTGCTCACATGTTCTTTCCTGCGTTA
TCCCCTGATTCTGTGGATAACCGTATTACCGCCATGCAT
Features (pLannotate 1.2.2; 17 found; start..end, strand, type, name):
     61..364     +  enhancer       CMV enhancer: human cytomegalovirus immediate early enhancer
    365..568     +  promoter       CMV promoter: human cytomegalovirus (CMV) immediate early promoter
    564..597     +  LTR            5' LTR (truncated) (fragment): truncated 5' long terminal repeat (LTR) from HIV-1
    613..631     +  promoter       T7 promoter: promoter for bacteriophage T7 RNA polymerase
    665..1381    +  CDS            EGFP: EGFP is a basic (constitutively fluorescent) green fluorescent protein published in 1996, derived from Aequorea victoria. It is reported to be a rapidly-maturing weak dimer with moderate acid sensitivity.
   1382..1402    +  misc_feature   MCS (fragment): multiple cloning site
   1403..1942    +  CDS            GIGYF2 (fragment): GGYF2_HUMAN - Also known as KIAA0642 From Homo sapiens (Human).
   1968..2052    +  CDS            large T antigen (fragment): large T antigen from SV40 (simian virus 40)
   2075..2196    +  polyA_signal   SV40 poly(A) signal: SV40 polyadenylation signal
   2230..2658    -  rep_origin     f1 ori (sequence partly withheld): f1 bacteriophage origin of replication; arrow indicates direction of (+) strand synthesis
   2685..2789    +  promoter       AmpR promoter: bla
   2791..3148    +  promoter       SV40 promoter: SV40 enhancer and early promoter
   3183..3977    +  CDS            NeoR/KanR: aminoglycoside phosphotransferase from Tn5; aph(3')-II (or nptII); confers resistance to neomycin, kanamycin, and G418 (Geneticin®)
   3998..4150    +  CDS            ble (fragment): BLE_KLEPN - Experimental evidence at protein level: Swiss-Prot protein existence level 1. Binding protein with a strong affinity to the bleomycin family of antibiotics. Binds to CL990; an antimitotic-antibiotic compound. From Klebsiella pneumoniae.
   4209..4256    +  polyA_signal   HSV TK poly(A) signal: herpes simplex virus thymidine kinase polyadenylation signal (Cole and Stacy, 1985)
   4347..4363    -  polyA_signal   bGH poly(A) signal (fragment): bovine growth hormone polyadenylation signal
   4585..5173    +  rep_origin     ori: high-copy-number ColE1/pMB1/pBR322/pUC origin of replication
