[The description below was written by a language model from this plasmid's Addgene catalogue record and pLannotate feature annotations shown in this document.]
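Description:
pT7-EGFP-C1-HsGIGYF2_1-180-P78DL79A_AE is a 5.3 kb mammalian expression plasmid encoding an N-terminal fragment of human GIGYF2 (residues 1–180, based on the canonical isoform reference) fused to the C-terminus of EGFP. The catalogue lists the backbone as unknown, but the name and feature layout are consistent with an EGFP-C1-style vector modified to carry a T7 promoter. The fusion is driven by the CMV immediate-early enhancer and promoter, with the bacteriophage T7 promoter placed just upstream of the EGFP open reading frame, which would also allow transcription by T7 RNA polymerase. EGFP is joined to the GIGYF2 fragment through a short remnant of the multiple cloning site, and the transcript is terminated by the SV40 polyadenylation signal. As the name indicates, the insert carries two substitutions, P78D and L79A. The record does not state their functional effect, although the associated study concerns how GIGYF1/2 proteins use auxiliary sequences to bind 4EHP selectively and repress target mRNAs.

The plasmid is propagated in E. coli at high copy through a ColE1/pUC-type origin and also contains an f1 origin for single-stranded DNA production. A single NeoR/KanR (Tn5 aminoglycoside phosphotransferase) cassette serves both hosts: a bacterial bla-type promoter gives kanamycin resistance in bacteria, while the SV40 early promoter and the HSV TK polyadenylation signal allow G418 selection in mammalian cells. Several short annotated fragments (HIV-1 LTR, SV40 large T antigen, ble, bGH poly(A)) are most likely partial sequence matches within backbone regions rather than functional elements. The depositor sequence may be theoretical or based on Sanger reads. The construct suits expression of a fluorescently tagged mutant GIGYF2 fragment in human cells, for example for localisation or GFP-based interaction studies.
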