Addgene plasmid #148579: pT7-EGFP-C1-HsGIGYF2_1-180-P78DL79A_AE
Purpose: Mammalian Expression of HsGIGYF2_1-180-P78DL79A
Depositing lab: Elisa Izaurralde. Depositing organization: Max Planck Institute for Developmental Biology. Publication: GIGYF1/2 proteins use auxiliary sequences to selectively bind to 4EHP and repress target mRNA expression. Peter D, Weber R, Sandmeir F, Wohlbold L, Helms S, Bawankar P, Valkov E, Igreja C, Izaurralde E. Genes Dev. 2017 Jun 1;31(11):1147-1161. doi: 10.1101/gad.299420.117. Epub 2017 Jul 11. PubMed 28698298.
Backbone
  Vector backbone: Unknown
  Vector type: Mammalian Expression
Growth in bacteria
  Bacterial resistance: Kanamycin, 50 μg/mL
  Growth temperature: 37°C
  Growth strain: DH5alpha
  Copy number: High Copy
Gene/Insert
  Gene/Insert name: HsGIGYF2_1-180-P78DL79A
  Species: H. sapiens (human)
  Entrez Gene: GIGYF2 (a.k.a. GYF2, PARK11, PERQ2, PERQ3, TNRC15)
  Cloning method: Unknown
Terms and licenses: Academic/Nonprofit Terms; Industry Terms: Not Available to Industry
Depositor comments: sequence of NCBI: NM_015575.3 or Uniprot.: Q6Y7W6-1 Plasmids from this collection were made available to the research community and donated after the lab closed. Please note that the sequence provided by the depositing laboratory may be theoretical/predicted or based on Sanger sequencing results. There may be discrepancies between sequencing results obtained by Addgene and the depositor sequence. If an Addgene verified sequence is not available, please contact before placing your order to request that our lab fully sequence the plasmid.
How to cite: pT7-EGFP-C1-HsGIGYF2_1-180-P78DL79A_AE was a gift from Elisa Izaurralde (Addgene plasmid # 148579 ; http://n2t.net/addgene:148579 ; RRID:Addgene_148579)
